>Addgene plasmid #157711 | pcDNA5-FRT-TO-Nsp12-HF | addgene full sequence | sequence record 307877 | Addgene NGS Result
GTGTTGGAGGTCGCTGAGTAGTGCGCGAGCAAAATTTAAGCTACAACAAGGCAAGGCTTGACCGACAATT
GCATGAAGAATCTGCTTAGGGTTAGGCGTTTTGCGCTGCTTCGCGATGTACGGGCCAGATATACGCGTTG
ACATTGATTATTGACTAGTTATTAATAGTAATCAATTACGGGGTCATTAGTTCATAGCCCATATATGGAG
TTCCGCGTTACATAACTTACGGTAAATGGCCCGCCTGGCTGACCGCCCAACGACCCCCGCCCATTGACGT
CAATAATGACGTATGTTCCCATAGTAACGCCAATAGGGACTTTCCATTGACGTCAATGGGTGGAGTATTT
ACGGTAAACTGCCCACTTGGCAGTACATCAAGTGTATCATATGCCAAGTACGCCCCCTATTGACGTCAAT
GACGGTAAATGGCCCGCCTGGCATTATGCCCAGTACATGACCTTATGGGACTTTCCTACTTGGCAGTACA
TCTACGTATTAGTCATCGCTATTACCATGGTGATGCGGTTTTGGCAGTACATCAATGGGCGTGGATAGCG
GTTTGACTCACGGGGATTTCCAAGTCTCCACCCCATTGACGTCAATGGGAGTTTGTTTTGGCACCAAAAT
CAACGGGACTTTCCAAAATGTCGTAACAACTCCGCCCCATTGACGCAAATGGGCGGTAGGCGTGTACGGT
GGGAGGTCTATATAAGCAGAGCTCTCCCTATCAGTGATAGAGATCTCCCTATCAGTGATAGAGATCGTCG
ACGAGCTCGTTTAGTGAACCGTCAGATCGCCTGGAGACGCCATCCACGCTGTTTTGACCTCCATAGAAGA
CACCGGGACCGATCCAGCCTCCGGACTCTAGCGTTTAAACTTAAGCTTGGTACCGAGCTCGGATCCGGGA
TGTCAGCGGATGCGCAGTCTTTTCTTAATCGGGTTTGCGGAGTATCTGCGGCCCGGCTTACCCCGTGCGG
AACTGGCACCAGTACCGATGTGGTATACAGGGCCTTCGACATATATAACGATAAGGTCGCGGGTTTTGCA
AAGTTTCTCAAGACTAATTGCTGTCGCTTTCAGGAAAAAGACGAAGATGACAATTTGATCGATTCCTATT
TCGTGGTTAAGAGACATACTTTTTCTAACTACCAACATGAAGAAACAATATACAATCTCCTCAAAGATTG
TCCCGCCGTCGCCAAACACGACTTTTTTAAGTTTCGAATCGATGGCGATATGGTCCCGCATATTTCTCGA
CAGCGGCTCACTAAGTACACTATGGCGGACCTTGTGTATGCTCTCCGCCACTTTGACGAGGGGAATTGTG
ACACGCTTAAAGAGATCCTTGTAACCTATAACTGCTGTGATGATGACTATTTCAATAAGAAGGACTGGTA
CGATTTTGTTGAGAACCCCGACATCCTGCGCGTGTATGCCAATCTCGGAGAGCGGGTACGGCAAGCGTTG
CTGAAAACCGTACAATTCTGTGACGCGATGCGCAACGCAGGAATCGTAGGTGTGCTCACACTGGACAATC
AGGATCTTAACGGTAATTGGTACGATTTTGGAGATTTTATACAGACTACCCCTGGCTCCGGTGTCCCAGT
AGTGGATTCATATTACTCCTTGCTCATGCCCATACTTACCCTTACGAGGGCTTTGACGGCAGAGAGTCAT
GTAGATACTGACCTTACGAAGCCGTACATTAAATGGGACCTGTTGAAGTATGATTTTACGGAAGAGAGGT
TGAAGTTGTTCGATAGGTACTTTAAATACTGGGATCAGACTTATCATCCAAATTGCGTTAATTGCTTGGA
TGACCGATGCATTTTGCACTGTGCGAATTTCAACGTGCTCTTTTCCACGGTTTTCCCCCCGACGTCCTTT
GGACCACTGGTCAGGAAAATTTTTGTCGACGGTGTACCCTTTGTGGTCTCCACAGGATACCATTTTCGAG
AGCTTGGAGTCGTACACAATCAAGATGTAAACCTGCATTCAAGTCGCCTCTCCTTTAAAGAACTCCTTGT
CTATGCAGCCGATCCTGCAATGCACGCAGCGTCAGGGAACCTCCTCTTGGACAAAAGGACCACGTGTTTC
TCAGTCGCAGCGTTGACGAATAACGTGGCGTTCCAGACCGTAAAGCCTGGTAATTTCAACAAAGACTTCT
ATGATTTCGCGGTCAGTAAAGGGTTCTTCAAGGAAGGATCATCAGTTGAGCTTAAGCACTTTTTTTTTGC
CCAAGACGGCAACGCAGCAATTTCCGATTATGACTACTATCGATACAACCTGCCTACTATGTGTGACATT
CGCCAGCTTCTTTTCGTCGTTGAAGTTGTAGATAAGTACTTTGATTGCTATGATGGCGGTTGTATTAATG
CGAACCAGGTGATCGTCAACAATCTCGATAAATCTGCCGGGTTTCCCTTTAACAAATGGGGCAAAGCGAG
GTTGTATTACGATTCTATGTCCTACGAGGATCAGGATGCCCTCTTCGCATACACCAAGCGGAATGTGATT
CCTACCATTACACAAATGAACTTGAAATACGCCATATCTGCCAAAAACCGCGCTCGCACTGTTGCAGGTG
TGTCTATATGCTCCACGATGACTAATAGGCAGTTTCATCAGAAGTTGCTCAAAAGTATCGCAGCCACTCG
AGGGGCAACGGTTGTGATAGGGACGAGTAAGTTTTATGGCGGCTGGCATAATATGCTGAAGACCGTGTAT
AGCGATGTTGAGAATCCACACCTCATGGGTTGGGATTATCCGAAATGCGATCGCGCTATGCCTAATATGC
TCAGAATCATGGCAAGTCTTGTGTTGGCTCGGAAACACACAACTTGCTGCTCTCTTTCTCATAGGTTCTA
TAGACTTGCTAACGAATGTGCCCAGGTTCTCTCCGAGATGGTTATGTGTGGCGGTAGCTTGTACGTAAAG
CCGGGAGGGACATCTTCTGGTGACGCCACGACTGCGTATGCTAATTCTGTATTCAACATCTGTCAGGCAG
TAACTGCGAACGTTAACGCCTTGCTCAGCACAGACGGCAACAAGATAGCGGATAAATACGTGCGCAATCT
GCAGCACAGGCTGTATGAGTGTTTGTATCGCAATCGAGATGTGGACACCGACTTCGTGAATGAGTTTTAT
GCTTATCTCAGAAAACACTTTTCTATGATGATACTCAGCGATGATGCCGTGGTCTGTTTTAACAGCACTT
ACGCAAGCCAAGGCCTTGTTGCGAGTATCAAAAATTTTAAGAGCGTGTTGTATTACCAAAATAATGTATT
CATGAGCGAGGCCAAATGCTGGACAGAGACCGACCTCACAAAGGGGCCACACGAGTTTTGCTCCCAGCAC
ACGATGCTGGTCAAACAGGGAGATGACTATGTATACCTGCCGTATCCCGATCCGTCTCGGATTCTGGGGG
CGGGCTGCTTTGTCGATGACATAGTGAAGACGGACGGCACACTTATGATCGAACGGTTTGTTTCACTGGC
AATAGATGCGTACCCTTTGACTAAACATCCCAACCAGGAATATGCGGATGTGTTCCATCTTTACTTGCAA
TATATTAGGAAGTTGCACGACGAGCTGACGGGGCATATGCTTGATATGTACTCAGTCATGCTTACGAATG
ATAATACCTCACGCTATTGGGAGCCAGAATTCTATGAGGCGATGTATACACCACACACAGTGCTGCAGGC
ATCGGGCGGACATCACCACCATCATCACCATCACGCCGCAGCCGCAGATTATAAAGATGACGATGACAAG
TAGCTCGAGTCTAGAGGGCCCGTTTAAACCCGCTGATCAGCCTCGACTGTGCCTTCTAGTTGCCAGCCAT
CTGTTGTTTGCCCCTCCCCCGTGCCTTCCTTGACCCTGGAAGGTGCCACTCCCACTGTCCTTTCCTAATA
AAATGAGGAAATTGCATCGCATTGTCTGAGTAGGTGTCATTCTATTCTGGGGGGTGGGGTGGGGCAGGAC
AGCAAGGGGGAGGATTGGGAAGACAATAGCAGGCATGCTGGGGATGCGGTGGGCTCTATGGCTTCTGAGG
CGGAAAGAACCAGCTGGGGCTCTAGGGGGTATCCCC
[124 nt withheld, positions 4097-4220]
C
[91 nt withheld, positions 4222-4312]
AGGGTGATGGTTCACGTACCTAGAAGTTCCTATTCCGAAGTTCCTATTCTCTAGAAAGTATAGGAACTTC
CTTGGCCAAAAAGCCTGAACTCACCGCGACGTCTGTCGAGAAGTTTCTGATCGAAAAGTTCGACAGCGTC
TCCGACCTGATGCAGCTCTCGGAGGGCGAAGAATCTCGTGCTTTCAGCTTCGATGTAGGAGGGCGTGGAT
ATGTCCTGCGGGTAAATAGCTGCGCCGATGGTTTCTACAAAGATCGTTATGTTTATCGGCACTTTGCATC
GGCCGCGCTCCCGATTCCGGAAGTGCTTGACATTGGGGAATTCAGCGAGAGCCTGACCTATTGCATCTCC
CGCCGTGCACAGGGTGTCACGTTGCAAGACCTGCCTGAAACCGAACTGCCCGCTGTTCTGCAGCCGGTCG
CGGAGGCCATGGATGCGATCGCTGCGGCCGATCTTAGCCAGACGAGCGGGTTCGGCCCATTCGGACCGCA
AGGAATCGGTCAATACACTACATGGCGTGATTTCATATGCGCGATTGCTGATCCCCATGTGTATCACTGG
CAAACTGTGATGGACGACACCGTCAGTGCGTCCGTCGCGCAGGCTCTCGATGAGCTGATGCTTTGGGCCG
AGGACTGCCCCGAAGTCCGGCACCTCGTGCACGCGGATTTCGGCTCCAACAATGTCCTGACGGACAATGG
CCGCATAACAGCGGTCATTGACTGGAGCGAGGCGATGTTCGGGGATTCCCAATACGAGGTCGCCAACATC
TTCTTCTGGAGGCCGTGGTTGGCTTGTATGGAGCAGCAGACGCGCTACTTCGAGCGGAGGCATCCGGAGC
TTGCAGGATCGCCGCGGCTCCGGGCGTATATGCTCCGCATTGGTCTTGACCAACTCTATCAGAGCTTGGT
TGACGGCAATTTCGATGATGCAGCTTGGGCGCAGGGTCGATGCGACGCAATCGTCCGATCCGGAGCCGGG
ACTGTCGGGCGTACACAAATCGCCCGCAGAAGCGCGGCCGTCTGGACCGATGGCTGTGTAGAAGTACTCG
CCGATAGTGGAAACCGACGCCCCAGCACTCGTCCGAGGGCAAAGGAATAGCACGTACTACGAGATTTCGA
TTCCACCGCCGCCTTCTATGAAAGGTTGGGCTTCGGAATCGTTTTCCGGGACGCCGGCTGGATGATCCTC
CAGCGCGGGGATCTCATGCTGGAGTTCTTCGCCCACCCCAACTTGTTTATTGCAGCTTATAATGGTTACA
AATAAAGCAATAGCATCACAAATTTCACAAATAAAGCATTTTTTTCACTGCATTCTAGTTGTGGTTTGTC
CAAACTCATCAATGTATCTTATCATGTCTGTATACCGTCGACCTCTAGCTAGAGCTTGGCGTAATCATGG
TCATAGCTGTTTCCTGTGTGAAATTGTTATCCGCTCACAATTCCACACAACATACGAGCCGGAAGCATAA
AGTGTAAAGCCTGGGGTGCCTAATGAGTGAGCTAACTCACATTAATTGCGTTGCGCTCACTGCCCGCTTT
CCAGTCGGGAAACCTGTCGTGCCAGCTGCATTAATGAATCGGCCAACGCGCGGGGAGAGGCGGTTTGCGT
ATTGGGCGCTCTTCCGCTTCCTCGCTCACTGACTCGCTGCGCTCGGTCGTTCGGCTGCGGCGAGCGGTAT
CAGCTCACTCAAAGGCGGTAATACGGTTATCCACAGAATCAGGGGATAACGCAGGAAAGAACATGTGAGC
AAAAGGCCAGCAAAAGGCCAGGAACCGTAAAAAGGCCGCGTTGCTGGCGTTTTTCCATAGGCTCCGCCCC
CCTGACGAGCATCACAAAAATCGACGCTCAAGTCAGAGGTGGCGAAACCCGACAGGACTATAAAGATACC
AGGCGTTTCCCCCTGGAAGCTCCCTCGTGCGCTCTCCTGTTCCGACCCTGCCGCTTACCGGATACCTGTC
CGCCTTTCTCCCTTCGGGAAGCGTGGCGCTTTCTCATAGCTCACGCTGTAGGTATCTCAGTTCGGTGTAG
GTCGTTCGCTCCAAGCTGGGCTGTGTGCACGAACCCCCCGTTCAGCCCGACCGCTGCGCCTTATCCGGTA
ACTATCGTCTTGAGTCCAACCCGGTAAGACACGACTTATCGCCACTGGCAGCAGCCACTGGTAACAGGAT
TAGCAGAGCGAGGTATGTAGGCGGTGCTACAGAGTTCTTGAAGTGGTGGCCTAACTACGGCTACACTAGA
AGAACAGTATTTGGTATCTGCGCTCTGCTGAAGCCAGTTACCTTCGGAAAAAGAGTTGGTAGCTCTTGAT
CCGGCAAACAAACCACCGCTGGTAGCGGTGGTTTTTTTGTTTGCAAGCAGCAGATTACGCGCAGAAAAAA
AGGATCTCAAGAAGATCCTTTGATCTTTTCTACGGGGTCTGACGCTCAGTGGAACGAAAACTCACGTTAA
GGGATTTTGGTCATGAGATTATCAAAAAGGATCTTCACCTAGATCCTTTTAAATTAAAAATGAAGTTTTA
AATCAATCTAAAGTATATATGAGTAAACTTGGTCTGACAGTTACCAATGCTTAATCAGTGAGGCACCTAT
CTCAGCGATCTGTCTATTTCGTTCATCCATAGTTGCCTGACTCCCCGTCGTGTAGATAACTACGATACGG
GAGGGCTTACCATCTGGCCCCAGTGCTGCAATGATACCGCGAGACCCACGCTCACCGGCTCCAGATTTAT
CAGCAATAAACCAGCCAGCCGGAAGGGCCGAGCGCAGAAGTGGTCCTGCAACTTTATCCGCCTCCATCCA
GTCTATTAATTGTTGCCGGGAAGCTAGAGTAAGTAGTTCGCCAGTTAATAGTTTGCGCAACGTTGTTGCC
ATTGCTACAGGCATCGTGGTGTCACGCTCGTCGTTTGGTATGGCTTCATTCAGCTCCGGTTCCCAACGAT
CAAGGCGAGTTACATGATCCCCCATGTTGTGCAAAAAAGCGGTTAGCTCCTTCGGTCCTCCGATCGTTGT
CAGAAGTAAGTTGGCCGCAGTGTTATCACTCATGGTTATGGCAGCACTGCATAATTCTCTTACTGTCATG
CCATCCGTAAGATGCTTTTCTGTGACTGGTGAGTACTCAACCAAGTCATTCTGAGAATAGTGTATGCGGC
GACCGAGTTGCTCTTGCCCGGCGTCAATACGGGATAATACCGCGCCACATAGCAGAACTTTAAAAGTGCT
CATCATTGGAAAACGTTCTTCGGGGCGAAAACTCTCAAGGATCTTACCGCTGTTGAGATCCAGTTCGATG
TAACCCACTCGTGCACCCAACTGATCTTCAGCATCTTTTACTTTCACCAGCGTTTCTGGGTGAGCAAAAA
CAGGAAGGCAAAATGCCGCAAAAAAGGGAATAAGGGCGACACGGAAATGTTGAATACTCATACTCTTCCT
TTTTCAATATTATTGAAGCATTTATCAGGGTTATTGTCTCATGAGCGGATACATATTTGAATGTATTTAG
AAAAATAAACAAATAGGGGTTCCGCGCACATTTCCCCGAAAAGTGCCACCTGACGTCGACGGATCGGGAG
ATCTCCCGATCCCCTATGGTGCACTCTCAGTACAATCTGCTCTGATGCCGCATAGTTAAGCCAGTATCTG
CTCCCTGCTTGT
Features (pLannotate 1.2.2; 21 found; start..end, strand, type, name):
    140..519     +  enhancer       CMV enhancer: human cytomegalovirus immediate early enhancer
    520..723     +  promoter       CMV promoter: human cytomegalovirus (CMV) immediate early promoter
    725..744     +  promoter       PLtetO-1 promoter (fragment): modified phage lambda PL promoter with tet operator sites (Lutz and Bujard, 1997)
    746..765     +  promoter       PLtetO-1 promoter (fragment): modified phage lambda PL promoter with tet operator sites (Lutz and Bujard, 1997)
    773..806     +  promoter       TRE3GV promoter (fragment): 3rd-generation Tet-responsive promoter that can be activated by binding of Tet-On® 3G, optimized for retroviral and lentiviral vectors
    913..3717    +  CDS            rep (fragment): R1AB_SARS2 - Experimental evidence at protein level: Swiss-Prot protein existence level 1. [2'-O-methyltransferase]: Methyltransferase that mediates mRNA cap 2'-O-ribose methylation to the 5'-cap structure of viral mRNAs. N7-methyl guanosine cap is a prerequisite for binding of nsp16. Therefore plays an essential role in viral mRNAs cap methylation which is essential to evade immune system. From Severe acute respiratory syndrome coronavirus 2 (2019-nCoV) (SARS-CoV-2).
   3827..4051    +  polyA_signal   bGH poly(A) signal: bovine growth hormone polyadenylation signal
   4055..4076    +  promoter       SV40 promoter (fragment): SV40 enhancer and early promoter
   4097..4330    +  rep_origin     f1 ori (fragment) (sequence partly withheld): f1 bacteriophage origin of replication; arrow indicates direction of (+) strand synthesis
   4335..4382    +  protein_bind   FRT: FLP-mediated recombination occurs in the 8-bp core sequence TCTAGAAA (Turan and Bode, 2011). FLP recombinase from the Saccharomyces cerevisiae 2μ plasmid
   4390..5412    +  CDS            HygR: aminoglycoside phosphotransferase from E. coli; aph(4)-Ia; confers resistance to hygromycin
   5422..5547    +  CDS            ble (fragment): BLE_KLEPN - Experimental evidence at protein level: Swiss-Prot protein existence level 1. Binding protein with a strong affinity to the bleomycin family of antibiotics. Binds to CL990; an antimitotic-antibiotic compound. From Klebsiella pneumoniae.
   5542..5663    +  polyA_signal   SV40 poly(A) signal: SV40 polyadenylation signal
   5736..5752    -  protein_bind   lac operator: The lac repressor binds to the lac operator to inhibit transcription in E. coli. This inhibition can be relieved by adding lactose or isopropyl-β-D-thiogalactopyranoside (IPTG). lac repressor encoded by lacI
   5760..5790    -  promoter       lac promoter: promoter for the E. coli lac operon
   5805..5826    -  protein_bind   CAP binding site: CAP binding activates transcription in the presence of cAMP. E. coli catabolite activator protein
   5839..5931    -  CDS            lacI (fragment): lac repressor; lacI; The lac repressor binds to the lac operator to inhibit transcription in E. coli. This inhibition can be relieved by adding lactose or isopropyl-β-D-thiogalactopyranoside (IPTG).
   6114..6702    -  rep_origin     ori: high-copy-number ColE1/pMB1/pBR322/pUC origin of replication
   6873..7733    -  CDS            AmpR: β-lactamase; bla; confers resistance to ampicillin, carbenicillin, and related antibiotics
   7734..7838    -  promoter       AmpR promoter: bla
   7897..7949    -  misc_feature   bom (fragment): basis of mobility region from pBR322
