[The description below was written by a language model from this plasmid's Addgene catalogue record and pLannotate feature annotations shown in this document.]
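Description:
pcDNA5-FRT-TO-Nsp12-HF is a mammalian expression plasmid of about 8 kb built on the commercial pcDNA5-FRT-TO backbone, designed for regulated and, where desired, site-specific integrative expression of the SARS-CoV-2 protein Nsp12. In bacteria it is maintained as a high-copy plasmid through a ColE1/pUC-type origin and selected with ampicillin via the β-lactamase gene. A fragment of the f1 origin and remnants of lac regulatory sequence are also annotated in the backbone.

The expression cassette consists of the human CMV immediate-early enhancer and promoter followed directly by two short tet operator elements, which the automated annotation labels as fragments of tet-responsive promoters. In cells that express the Tet repressor, these operators keep transcription off until tetracycline or a related inducer is added. Downstream is a codon-optimised open reading frame of roughly 2.8 kb that matches the ORF1ab replicase polyprotein. The generic functional text attached to that match describes a different part of the polyprotein, whereas the catalogue identifies the insert as Nsp12. The catalogue records a C-terminal His8-Flag tag supplied by the backbone, although the feature table does not annotate it separately. The transcript ends at a bovine growth hormone polyadenylation signal.

An FRT site sits immediately upstream of a hygromycin resistance gene, with no complete promoter annotated before it and an SV40 poly(A) signal after it. This arrangement lets FLP recombinase insert the plasmid at a matching genomic FRT site, where hygromycin resistance becomes active and marks correct integrants. The construct is thus suited to making stable, inducible cell lines and to tandem affinity purification of tagged Nsp12, in keeping with its origin in a vector set for SARS-CoV-2 proteins implicated in RNA metabolism.
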