Addgene plasmid #157711: pcDNA5-FRT-TO-Nsp12-HF
Purpose: mammalian expression of C-terminally His8-Flag tagged SARS-CoV-2 Nsp12 under control of a tetracycline-inducible promoter
Depositing lab: David Tollervey. Depositing organization: University of Edinburgh. Publication: Integrative vectors for regulated expression of SARS-CoV-2 proteins implicated in RNA metabolism. Bresson S, Robertson N, Sani E, Turowski TW, Shchepachev V, Kompauerova M, Spanos C, Helwak A, Tollervey D. Wellcome Open Res. 2020 Nov 3;5:261. doi: 10.12688/wellcomeopenres.16322.1. eCollection 2020. PubMed 33313418.
Backbone
  Vector backbone: pcDNA5-FRT-TO
  Backbone manufacturer: Thermo Fisher
  Vector type: Mammalian Expression
  Selectable markers: Hygromycin
Growth in bacteria
  Bacterial resistance: Ampicillin, 100 μg/mL
  Growth temperature: 37°C
  Growth strain: DH5alpha
  Copy number: High Copy
Gene/Insert
  Gene/Insert name: Nsp12-HF
  Species: SARS-CoV-2
  Mutation: codon optimized
  Entrez Gene: ORF1ab (a.k.a. GU280_gp01)
  Tag / fusion protein: His8-Flag (C terminal on backbone)
  Cloning method: Restriction Enzyme; 5′ cloning site Unknown (unknown if destroyed); 3′ cloning site Unknown (unknown if destroyed)
Resource information
  A portion of this plasmid was derived from a plasmid made by: IDT
Terms and licenses: Academic/Nonprofit Terms; Industry Terms
How to cite: pcDNA5-FRT-TO-Nsp12-HF was a gift from David Tollervey (Addgene plasmid # 157711 ; http://n2t.net/addgene:157711 ; RRID:Addgene_157711)
